Addgene plasmid #36772: TAL2359
Depositing lab: Keith Joung. Depositing organization: Massachusetts General Hospital. Publication: FLASH assembly of TALENs for high-throughput genome editing. Reyon D, Tsai SQ, Khayter C, Foden JA, Sander JD, Joung JK. Nat Biotechnol. 2012 Apr 8. doi: 10.1038/nbt.2170. PubMed 22484455.
Backbone
  Vector backbone: JDS70
  Backbone manufacturer: Joung lab (Addgene Plasmid # 32285)
  Backbone size w/o insert (bp): 6447
  Vector type: Mammalian, T7 for in vitro mRNA synthesis
Growth in bacteria
  Bacterial resistance: Ampicillin, 100 μg/mL
  Growth temperature: 37°C
  Growth strain: XL1 Blue
  Copy number: High Copy
Gene/Insert
  Gene/Insert name: CBX3-TALEN_Right (alt name: CBX3)
  Species: H. sapiens (human)
  Insert size (bp): 1640
  Entrez Gene: CBX3 (a.k.a. HECH, HP1-GAMMA, HP1Hs-gamma, HP1gamma)
  Promoter: CMV
  Tag / fusion protein: 3X Flag (N terminal on backbone); WT FOKI (C terminal on backbone)
  Cloning method: Restriction Enzyme; 5′ cloning site BsmBI (destroyed during cloning); 3′ cloning site BsmBI (destroyed during cloning)
  Sequencing primers: 5′ CMV-F; 3′ BGH-rev
Terms and licenses: Academic/Nonprofit Terms; Industry Terms: Not Available to Industry
Depositor comments: Target binding site: TTTTCATTAACTTACCAA It is strongly recommended that users perform a diagnostic digest to verify this plasmid prior to use. For example, a double digest of the plasmid with BamHI and KpnI should result in two bands at 2.2kb and 5.9kb.
How to cite: TAL2359 was a gift from Keith Joung (Addgene plasmid # 36772 ; http://n2t.net/addgene:36772 ; RRID:Addgene_36772)
