[The description below was written by a language model from this plasmid's Addgene catalogue record.]
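Description:
TAL2359 is a mammalian expression plasmid encoding the right-hand monomer of a TALEN pair directed against the human CBX3 gene, which encodes the heterochromatin protein HP1-gamma. It is built on the JDS70 backbone (about 6.4 kb without insert), one of a family of TALEN receiver vectors, and is maintained in E. coli as a high-copy plasmid under ampicillin selection. The record does not name the bacterial origin of replication, and no feature table is provided, so other backbone elements cannot be described in detail.

The roughly 1.6 kb insert is an array of TAL effector repeats produced by the FLASH assembly method and designed to recognise a specific 18-nucleotide site in CBX3. It was cloned between two BsmBI sites that were destroyed in the process, as is typical for type IIS seamless cloning. This places the repeat array in frame with sequences supplied by the backbone: a 3X FLAG tag at the N-terminus, useful for detecting the protein, and a wild-type FokI nuclease domain at the C-terminus. Expression in mammalian cells is driven by the CMV promoter, and the vector type also indicates a T7 promoter that allows in vitro transcription of mRNA. The BGH reverse sequencing primer suggests a bovine growth hormone polyadenylation region downstream of the coding sequence.

Because FokI cleaves DNA only as a dimer, this construct is intended to be used with the matching left-hand CBX3 TALEN. Binding of both monomers on opposite strands flanking a spacer creates a double-strand break whose repair can introduce targeted mutations or edits at the endogenous CBX3 locus in human cells.
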