>Addgene plasmid #36772 | TAL2359 | depositor partial sequence | sequence record 45965 | TAL2359 sequence 1640 bps
GAACCTGACCCCAGACCAGGTAGTCGCAATCGCGTCAAACGGAGGGGGAAAGCAAGCCCTGGAAACCGTG
CAAAGGTTGTTGCCGGTCCTTTGTCAAGACCACGGCCTTACACCGGAGCAAGTCGTGGCCATTGCAAGCA
ATGGGGGTGGCAAACAGGCTCTTGAGACGGTTCAGAGACTTCTCCCAGTTCTCTGTCAAGCCCACGGGCT
GACTCCCGATCAAGTTGTAGCGATTGCGTCCAACGGTGGAGGGAAACAAGCATTGGAGACTGTCCAACGG
CTCCTTCCCGTGTTGTGTCAAGCCCACGGTTTGACGCCTGCACAAGTGGTCGCCATCGCCAGCCATGATG
GCGGTAAGCAGGCGCTGGAAACAGTACAGCGCCTGCTGCCTGTACTGTGCCAGGATCATGGACTGACCCC
AGACCAGGTAGTCGCAATCGCGTCGAACATTGGGGGAAAGCAAGCCCTGGAAACCGTGCAAAGGTTGTTG
CCGGTCCTTTGTCAAGACCACGGCCTTACACCGGAGCAAGTCGTGGCCATTGCAAGCAATGGGGGTGGCA
AACAGGCTCTTGAGACGGTTCAGAGACTTCTCCCAGTTCTCTGTCAAGCCCACGGGCTGACTCCCGATCA
AGTTGTAGCGATTGCGTCCAACGGTGGAGGGAAACAAGCATTGGAGACTGTCCAACGGCTCCTTCCCGTG
TTGTGTCAAGCCCACGGTTTGACGCCTGCACAAGTGGTCGCCATCGCCTCCAATATTGGCGGTAAGCAGG
CGCTGGAAACAGTACAGCGCCTGCTGCCTGTACTGTGCCAGGATCATGGACTGACCCCAGACCAGGTAGT
CGCAATCGCGTCGAACATTGGGGGAAAGCAAGCCCTGGAAACCGTGCAAAGGTTGTTGCCGGTCCTTTGT
CAAGACCACGGCCTTACACCGGAGCAAGTCGTGGCCATTGCATCCCACGACGGTGGCAAACAGGCTCTTG
AGACGGTTCAGAGACTTCTCCCAGTTCTCTGTCAAGCCCACGGGCTGACTCCCGATCAAGTTGTAGCGAT
TGCGTCCAACGGTGGAGGGAAACAAGCATTGGAGACTGTCCAACGGCTCCTTCCCGTGTTGTGTCAAGCC
CACGGTTTGACGCCTGCACAAGTGGTCGCCATCGCCTCGAATGGCGGCGGTAAGCAGGCGCTGGAAACAG
TACAGCGCCTGCTGCCTGTACTGTGCCAGGATCATGGACTGACCCCAGACCAGGTAGTCGCAATCGCGTC
GAACATTGGGGGAAAGCAAGCCCTGGAAACCGTGCAAAGGTTGTTGCCGGTCCTTTGTCAAGACCACGGC
CTTACACCGGAGCAAGTCGTGGCCATTGCATCCCACGACGGTGGCAAACAGGCTCTTGAGACGGTTCAGA
GACTTCTCCCAGTTCTCTGTCAAGCCCACGGGCTGACTCCCGATCAAGTTGTAGCGATTGCGTCGCATGA
CGGAGGGAAACAAGCATTGGAGACTGTCCAACGGCTCCTTCCCGTGTTGTGTCAAGCCCACGGTTTGACG
CCTGCACAAGTGGTCGCCATCGCCTCCAATATTGGCGGTAAGCAGGCGCTGGAAACAGTACAGCGCCTGC
TGCCTGTACTGTGCCAGGATCATGGACTGA
