>Addgene plasmid #36772 | TAL2359 | addgene partial sequence | sequence record 48215 | CMV-F 5'-CGCAAATGGGCGGTAGGCGTG-3'
AGCTCTCTGGCTAATAGAGAACCCACTGCTTACTGGCTTATCGAAATTAATACGACTCACTATAGGGAGA
CCCAAGCTGGCTAGCACCATGGACTACAAAGACCATGACGGTGATTATAAAGATCATGACATCGATTACA
AGGATGACGATGACAAGATGGCCCCCAAGAAGAAGAGGAAGGTGGGCATTCACCGCGGGGTACCTATGGT
GGACTTGAGGACACTCGGTTATTCGCAACAGCAACAGGAGAAAATCAAGCCTAAGGTCAGGAGCACCGTC
GCGCAACACCACGAGGCGCTTGTGGGGCATGGCTTCACTCATGCGCATATTGTCGCGCTTTCACAGCACC
CTGCGGCGCTTGGGACGGTGGCTGTCAAATACCAAGATATGATTGCGGCCCTGCCCGAAGCCACGCACGA
GGCAATTGTAGGGGTCGGTAAACAGTGGTCGGGAGCGCGAGCACTTGAGGCGCTGCTGACTGTGGCGGGT
GAGCTTAGGGGGCCTCCGCTCCAGCTCGACACCGGGCAGCTGCTGAAGATCGCGAAGAGAGGGGGAGTAA
CAGCGGTAGAGGCAGTGCACGCCTGGCGCAATGCGCTCACCGGGGCCCCCTTGAACCTGACCCCAGACCA
GGTAGTCGCAATCGCGTCAAACGGAGGGGGAAAGCAAGCCCTGGAAACCGTGCAAAGGTTGTTGCCGGTC
CTTTGTCAAGACCACGGCCTTACACCGGAGCAAGTCGTGGCCATTGCAAGCAATGGGGG
