>Addgene plasmid #36772 | TAL2359 | addgene partial sequence | sequence record 48216 | JDS-TALEN-F 5'-TAGGGGTCGGTAAACAGTGG-3'
CTGCTGACTGTGGCGGGTGAGCTTAGGGGGCCTCCGCTCCAGCTCGACACCGGGCAGCTGCTGAAGATCG
CGAAGAGAGGGGGAGTAACAGCGGTAGAGGCAGTGCACGCCTGGCGCAATGCGCTCACCGGGGCCCCCTT
GAACCTGACCCCAGACCAGGTAGTCGCAATCGCGTCAAACGGAGGGGGAAAGCAAGCCCTGGAAACCGTG
CAAAGGTTGTTGCCGGTCCTTTGTCAAGACCACGGCCTTACACCGGAGCAAGTCGTGGCCATTGCAAGCA
ATGGGGGTGGCAAACAGGCTCTTGAGACGGTTCAGAGACTTCTCCCAGTTCTCTGTCAAGCCCACGGGCT
GACTCCCGATCAAGTTGTAGCGATTGCGTCCAACGGTGGAGGGAAACAAGCATTGGAGACTGTCCAACGG
CTCCTTCCCGTGTTGTGTCAAGCCCACGGTTTGACGCCTGCACAAGTGGTCGCCATCGCCAGCCATGATG
GCGGTAAGCAGGCGCTGGAAACAGTACAGCGCCTGCTGCCTGTACTGTGCCAGGATCATGGACTGACCCC
AGACCAGGTAGTCGCAATCGCGTCGAACATTGGGGGAAAGCAAGCCCTG
